>Addgene plasmid #205585 | pAXY0016 | addgene full sequence | sequence record 405373 | Addgene NGS Result
CGCCATTCTGCCTGGGGACGTCGGAGCAAGCTTGATTTAGGTGACACTATAGAATACAAGCTACTTGTTC
TTTTTGCAGGATCCACCATGGATTATAAGGATGACGATGACAAAGCAGACTACAAAGACGACGATGATAA
GGCTGATTATAAAGATGATGACGACAAAGGCCGGCCAATGAAGAAACCGGAACTGACTGCAACATCTGTC
GAGAAGTTTCTGATTGAAAAGTTCGATTCTGTTTCCGATCTCATGCAGCTCAGTGAGGGCGAAGAGTCCA
GAGCTTTCTCATTCGACGTGGGCGGGCGCGGATACGTACTGCGAGTTAATTCTTGTGCCGACGGTTTCTA
CAAAGATCGGTATGTCTATCGGCATTTCGCATCTGCCGCACTGCCTATCCCGGAGGTGCTGGACATAGGT
GAATTTAGTGAATCACTGACTTATTGCCTGAGTTATGAGACTGAGATTCTGACCGTAGAATATGGTCTGC
TTCCAATCGGCAAGATTGTGGAAAAAAGGATCGAGTGTACCGTGTATTCTGTGGACAATAACGGCAATAT
TTACACCCAACCTGTGGCACAGTGGCATGACCGGGGGGAGCAGGAAGTTTTTGAATACTGCTTGGAGGAT
GGATCCCTCATTAGAGCTACAAAAGATCACAAGTTTATGACCGTAGACGGACAGATGTTGCCAATCGACG
AGATCTTTGAGAGGGAGCTGGATCTGATGCGGGTGGACAATCTGCCCAACTAGTCTAGAACTATAGTGAG
TCGTATTACGTAGATCCAGACATGATAAGATACATTGATGAGTTTGGACAAACCACAACTAGAATGCAGT
GAAAAAAATGCTTTATTTGTGAAATTTGTGATGCTATTGCTTTATTTGTAACCATTATAAGCTGCAATAA
ACAAGTTAACAACAACAATTGCATTCATTTTATGTTTCAGGTTCAGGGGGAGGTGTGGGAGGTTTTTTAA
TTCGCGGCCGCGGCGCCAATGCATTGGGCCCGGTACCCAGCTTTTGTTCCCTTTAGTGAGGGTTAATTGC
GCGCTTGGCGTAATCATGGTCATAGCTGTTTCCTGTGTGAAATTGTTATCCGCTCACAATTCCACACAAC
ATACGAGCCGGGAGCATAAAGTGTAAAGCCTGGGGTGCCTAATGAGTGAGCTAACTCACATTAATTGCGT
TGCGCTCACTGCCCGCTTTCCAGTCGGGAAACCTGTCGTGCCAGCTGCATTAATGAATCGGCCAACGCGC
GGGGAGAGGCGGTTTGCGTATTGGGCGCTCTTCCGCTTCCTCGCTCACTGACTCGCTGCGCTCGGTCGTT
CGGCTGCGGCGAGCGGTATCAGCTCACTCAAAGGCGGTAATACGGTTATCCACAGAATCAGGGGATAACG
CAGGAAAGAACATGTGAGCAAAAGGCCAGCAAAAGGCCAGGAACCGTAAAAAGGCCGCGTTGCTGGCGTT
TTTCCATAGGCTCCGCCCCCCTGACGAGCATCACAAAAATCGACGCTCAAGTCAGAGGTGGCGAAACCCG
ACAGGACTATAAAGATACCAGGCGTTTCCCCCTGGAAGCTCCCTCGTGCGCTCTCCTGTTCCGACCCTGC
CGCTTACCGGATACCTGTCCGCCTTTCTCCCTTCGGGAAGCGTGGCGCTTTCTCATAGCTCACGCTGTAG
GTATCTCAGTTCGGTGTAGGTCGTTCGCTCCAAGCTGGGCTGTGTGCACGAACCCCCCGTTCAGCCCGAC
CGCTGCGCCTTATCCGGTAACTATCGTCTTGAGTCCAACCCGGTAAGACACGACTTATCGCCACTGGCAG
CAGCCACTGGTAACAGGATTAGCAGAGCGAGGTATGTAGGCGGTGCTACAGAGTTCTTGAAGTGGTGGCC
TAACTACGGCTACACTAGAAGAACAGTATTTGGTATCTGCGCTCTGCTGAAGCCAGTTACCTTCGGAAAA
AGAGTTGGTAGCTCTTGATCCGGCAAACAAACCACCGCTGGTAGCGGTGGTTTTTTTGTTTGCAAGCAGC
AGATTACGCGCAGAAAAAAAGGATCTCAAGAAGATCCTTTGATCTTTTCTACGGGGTCTGACGCTCAGTG
GAACGAAAACTCACGTTAAGGGATTTTGGTCATGAGATTATCAAAAAGGATCTTCACCTAGATCCTTTTA
AATTAAAAATGAAGTTTTAAATCAATCTAAAGTATATATGAGTAAACTTGGTCTGACAGTTACCAATGCT
TAATCAGTGAGGCACCTATCTCAGCGATCTGTCTATTTCGTTCATCCATAGTTGCCTGACTCCCCGTCGT
GTAGATAACTACGATACGGGAGGGCTTACCATCTGGCCCCAGTGCTGCAATGATACCGCGAGACCCACCC
TTGGAGGCTCCAGATTTATCAGCAATAAACCAGCCAGCCGGAAGGGCCGAGCGCAGAAGTGGTCCTGCAA
CTTTATCCGCCTCCATCCAGTCTATTAATTGTTGCCGGGAAGCTAGAGTAAGTAGTTCGCCAGTTAATAG
TTTGCGCAACGTTGTTGCCATTGCTACAGGCATCGTGGTGTCACGCTCGTCGTTTGGTATGGCTTCATTC
AGCTCCGGTTCCCAACGATCAAGGCGAGTTACATGATCCCCCATGTTGTGCAAAAAAGCGGTTAGCTCCT
TCGGTCCTCCGATCGTTGTCAGAAGTAAGTTGGCCGCAGTGTTATCACTCATGGTTATGGCAGCACTGCA
TAATTCTCTTACTGTCATGCCATCCGTAAGATGCTTTTCTGTGACTGGTGAGTACTCAACCAAGTCATTC
TGAGAATAGTGTATGCGGCGACCGAGTTGCTCTTGCCCGGCGTCAATACGGGATAATACCGCGCCACATA
GCAGAACTTTAAAAGTGCTCATCATTGGAAAACGTTCTTCGGGGCGAAAACTCTCAAGGATCTTACCGCT
GTTGAGATCCAGTTCGATGTAACCCACTCGTGCACCCAACTGATCTTCAGCATCTTTTACTTTCACCAGC
GTTTCTGGGTGAGCAAAAACAGGAAGGCAAAATGCCGCAAAAAAGGGAATAAGGGCGACACGGAAATGTT
GAATACTCATACTCTTCCTTTTTCAATATTATTGAAGCATTTATCAGGGTTATTGTCTCATGAGCGGATA
CATATTTGAATGTATTTAGAAAAATAAACAAATAGGGGTTCCGCGCACATTTCCCCGAAAAGTGCCACCT
AAATTGTAAGCGTTAATATTTTGTTAAAATTCGCGTTAAATTTTTGTTAAATCAGCTCATTTTTTAACCA
ATAGGCCGAAATCGGCAAAATCCCTTATAAATCAAAAGAATAGACCGAGATAGGGT
[37 nt withheld, positions 3347-3383]
AAAGAACGTGGACTCCAACGTCAAAGG
[49 nt withheld, positions 3411-3459]
T
[91 nt withheld, positions 3461-3551]
G
[124 nt withheld, positions 3553-3676]
CCCATTCGCCATTCAGGCTGCGCAACTGTTGGGAAGGGCGATCGGTGCGGGCCTCTTCGCTATTACGCCA
GTCGACCGCCAATTCAATATGGCGTATATGGACTCATGCCAATTCAATATGGTGGATCTGGACCTGTGCC
AATTCAATATGGCGTATATGGACTCGTGCCAATTCAATATGGTGGATCTGGACCCCAGCCAATTCAATAT
GGCGGACTTGGCACCATGCCAATATGGCTATTGGCCAGGTTCAATACTATGTATTGGCCCTATGCCATAT
AGTATTCCATATATGGGTTTTCCTATTGACGTAGATAGCCCCTCCCAATGGGCGGTCCCATATACCATAT
ATGGGGCTTCCTAATACCGCCCATAGCCACTCCCCCATTGACGTCAATGGTCTCTATATATGGTCTTTCC
TATTGACGTCATATGGGCGGTCCTATTGACGTATATGGCGCCTCCCCCATTGACGTCAATTACGGTAAAT
GGCCCGCCTGGCTCAATGCCCATTGACGTCAATAGGACCACCCACCATTGACGTCAATGGGATGGCTCAT
TGCCCATTCATATCCGTTCTCACGCCCCCTATTGACGTCAATGACGGTAAATGGCCCACTTGGCAGTACA
TCAATATCTATTAATAGTAACTTGGCAAGTACATTACTATTGGAAGTACGCCAGGGTACATTGGCAGTAC
TCCCATTGACGTCAATGGCGGTAAATGGCCCGCGATGGCTGCCAAGTACATCCCCATTGACGTCAATGGG
GAGGGGCAATGACGCAAATGGGCGTTCCATTGACGTAAATGGGCGGTAGGCGTGCCTAATGGGAGGTCTA
TATAAGCAATGCTCGTTTAGGGAAC
Features (pLannotate 1.2.2; 17 found; start..end, strand, type, name):
     35..53      +  promoter       SP6 promoter: promoter for bacteriophage SP6 RNA polymerase
     97..113     +  CDS            3xFLAG (fragment): three tandem FLAG® epitope tags, followed by an enterokinase cleavage site
    178..480     +  CDS            hph (fragment): KHYB_ECOLX - Experimental evidence at protein level: Swiss-Prot protein existence level 1. The aminoglycoside phosphotransferases achieve inactivation of their antibiotic substrates by phosphorylation. Only phosphorylates hygromycin and closely related compounds such as demethyl analogs and destomycin. From Escherichia coli.
    761..778     -  promoter       T7 promoter (fragment): promoter for bacteriophage T7 RNA polymerase
    783..917     -  polyA_signal   SV40 poly(A) signal: SV40 polyadenylation signal
   1030..1048    -  promoter       T3 promoter: promoter for bacteriophage T3 RNA polymerase
   1093..1109    -  protein_bind   lac operator: The lac repressor binds to the lac operator to inhibit transcription in E. coli. This inhibition can be relieved by adding lactose or isopropyl-β-D-thiogalactopyranoside (IPTG). lac repressor encoded by lacI
   1117..1147    -  promoter       lac promoter: promoter for the E. coli lac operon
   1162..1183    -  protein_bind   CAP binding site: CAP binding activates transcription in the presence of cAMP. E. coli catabolite activator protein
   1196..1288    -  CDS            lacI (fragment): lac repressor; lacI; The lac repressor binds to the lac operator to inhibit transcription in E. coli. This inhibition can be relieved by adding lactose or isopropyl-β-D-thiogalactopyranoside (IPTG).
   1471..2059    -  rep_origin     ori: high-copy-number ColE1/pMB1/pBR322/pUC origin of replication
   2230..3090    -  CDS            AmpR: β-lactamase; bla; confers resistance to ampicillin, carbenicillin, and related antibiotics
   3091..3195    -  promoter       AmpR promoter: bla
   3248..3676    -  rep_origin     f1 ori (sequence partly withheld): f1 bacteriophage origin of replication; arrow indicates direction of (+) strand synthesis
   3681..3747    -  CDS            lacZα (fragment): LacZα fragment of β-galactosidase; lacZ fragment
   3754..3909    +  promoter       CMV IE94 promoter (fragment): enhancer/promoter region of simian cytomegalovirus major immediate early transcription unit IE94
   3902..4541    +  promoter       CMV IE94 promoter (fragment): enhancer/promoter region of simian cytomegalovirus major immediate early transcription unit IE94
