[The description below was written by a language model from this plasmid's Addgene catalogue record and pLannotate feature annotations shown in this document.]
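Description:
pAXY0016 is a mammalian expression plasmid built on the pGCS-N3(3xFLAG) backbone that carries one half of an intein-based split hygromycin resistance marker. It is maintained in E. coli as a high-copy plasmid through a ColE1/pUC-type origin and selected with ampicillin via the β-lactamase gene. An f1 origin and remnants of a lac promoter/operator and lacZα region from the cloning backbone are also present.

The expression cassette is driven by the simian cytomegalovirus IE94 immediate-early enhancer/promoter, which the annotation detects as two adjoining fragments spanning the circular junction of the sequence, and it ends at an SV40 polyadenylation signal. The synthetic, human codon-optimised insert encodes residues 1–89 of hygromycin phosphotransferase (HygR/hph) fused to the N-terminal half of the Npu DnaE split intein, with a 3xFLAG epitope at the amino terminus for detection. The feature table picks up a short 3xFLAG fragment and an hph fragment. It does not annotate the intein segment, which presumably lies in the unannotated stretch between the hph match and the polyadenylation signal. SP6, T7 and T3 phage promoters flank the cassette.

On its own the truncated enzyme fragment should not confer hygromycin resistance. The design relies on co-expression with a partner construct, not described in this record, that would supply the C-terminal intein half joined to the remainder of HygR. Protein trans-splicing would then ligate the two fragments into a functional enzyme. The associated work concerns split selectable markers for gene stacking in plants, and this plasmid appears to be a version for expressing and detecting the fusion in mammalian cells, although the record does not state the specific experiment.
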