Addgene plasmid #205585: pAXY0016
Purpose: p3flag_HygR(1-89)-NpuDnaE(N)
Depositing lab: Xiaohan Yang. Depositing organization: Oak Ridge National Laboratory. Publication: Split selectable marker systems utilizing inteins facilitate gene stacking in plants. Yuan G, Lu H, De K, Hassan MM, Liu Y, Islam MT, Muchero W, Tuskan GA, Yang X. Commun Biol. 2023 May 26;6(1):567. doi: 10.1038/s42003-023-04950-8. PubMed 37237044.
Backbone
  Vector backbone: pGCS-N3(3xFLAG)
  Vector type: Mammalian Expression
Growth in bacteria
  Bacterial resistance: Ampicillin, 100 μg/mL
  Growth temperature: 37°C
  Growth strain: DH5alpha
  Copy number: High Copy
Gene/Insert
  Gene/Insert name: HygR-NpuDnaE(N)_homo-codon-OP
  Species: Synthetic
  Promoter: CMV IE94
  Tag / fusion protein: 3xFLAG (N terminal on insert)
  Cloning method: Gibson Cloning
  Sequencing primers: 5′ N/A
Terms and licenses: Academic/Nonprofit Terms; Industry Terms: Not Available to Industry
How to cite: pAXY0016 was a gift from Xiaohan Yang (Addgene plasmid # 205585 ; http://n2t.net/addgene:205585 ; RRID:Addgene_205585)
